>Addgene plasmid #211847 | pDGB3_alpha2-p35S:HR1bR181/185A -GFP-gRHD6-UTR-Ter | addgene full sequence | sequence record 416934 | Addgene NGS Result
TAACAAGCTTCGTCTCAGTCAGGAGACTAGAGCCAAGCTGATCTCCTTTGCCCCGGAGATCACCATGGAC
GACTTTCTCTATCTCTACGATCTAGGAAGAAAGTTCGACGGAGAAGGTGACGATACCATGTTCACCACCG
ATAATGAGAAGATTAGCCTCTTCAATTTCAGAAAGAATGCTGACCCACAGATGGTTAGAGAGGCCTACGC
GGCAGGTCTGATCAAGACGATCTACCCGAGTAATAATCTCCAGGAGATCAAATACCTTCCCAAGAAGGTT
AAAGATGCAGTCAAAAGATTCAGGACTAACTGCATCAAGAACACAGAGAAAGATATATTTCTCAAGATCA
GAAGTACTATTCCAGTATGGACGATTCAAGGCTTGCTTCATAAACCAAGGCAAGTAATAGAGATTGGAGT
CTCTAAGAAAGTAGTTCCTACTGAATCAAAGGCCATGGAGTCAAAAATTCAGATCGAGGATCTAACAGAA
CTCGCCGTGAAGACTGGCGAACAGTTCATACAGAGTCTTTTACGACTCAATGACAAGAAGAAAATCTTCG
TCAACATGGTGGAGCACGACACTCTCGTCTACTCCAAGAATATCAAAGATACAGTCTCAGAAGACCAAAG
GGCTATTGAGACTTTTCAACAAAGGGTAATATCGGGAAACCTCCTCGGATTCCATTGCCCAGCTATCTGT
CACTTCATCAAAAGGACAGTAGAAAAGGAAGGTGGCACCTACAAATGCCATCATTGCGATAAAGGAAAGG
CTATCGTTCAAGATGCCCCTGCCGACAGTGGTCCCAAAGATGGACCCCCACCCACGAGGAGCATCGTGGA
AAAAGAAGACGTTCCAACCACGTCTTCAAAGCAAGTGGATTGATGTGATATCTCCACTGACGTAAGGGAT
GACGCACAATCCCACTATCCTTCGCAAGACCCTTCCTCTATATAAGGAAGTTCATTTCATTTGGAGAGGA
CTCCGGTATTTTTACAACAATTACCACAACAAAACAAACAACAAACAACATTACAATTTACTATTCTAGT
CGAAATGGCTACTAATCTTTCTAGAGTTGCTGGACTTGAAAAGCAACTTGCTATTGAACTTAAGGTTAAG
CAAGGTGCTGAAAATATGATTCAAACTTATTCTAATGGATCTACTAAGGATAGAAAGCTTCTTCTTACTG
CTCAACAAATGCTTCAAGATTCTAAGACTAAGATTGATATTATTGCAATGCAACTTGCAAGAGCTCTTCA
AGCTGGTCAACTTGAAAATCAAGCTGCTCCTGGTTCGATGGTGAGCAAGGGCGAGGAGCTGTTCACCGGG
GTGGTGCCCATCCTGGTCGAGCTGGACGGCGACGTAAACGGCCACAAGTTCAGCGTGTCCGGCGAGGGCG
AGGGCGATGCCACCTACGGCAAGCTGACCCTGAAGTTCATCTGCACCACCGGCAAGCTGCCCGTGCCCTG
GCCCACCCTCGTGACCACCCTGACCTACGGCGTGCAGTGCTTCAGCCGCTACCCCGACCACATGAAGCAG
CACGACTTCTTCAAGTCCGCCATGCCCGAAGGCTACGTCCAGGAGCGCACCATCTTCTTCAAGGACGACG
GCAACTACAAGACCCGCGCCGAGGTGAAGTTCGAGGGCGACACCCTGGTGAACCGCATCGAGCTGAAGGG
CATCGACTTCAAGGAGGACGGCAACATCCTGGGGCACAAGCTGGAGTACAACTACAACAGCCACAACGTC
TATATCATGGCCGACAAGCAGAAGAACGGCATCAAGGTGAACTTCAAGATCCGCCACAACATCGAGGACG
GCAGCGTGCAGCTCGCCGACCACTACCAGCAGAACACCCCCATCGGCGACGGCCCCGTGCTGCTGCCCGA
CAACCACTACCTGAGCACCCAGTCCGCCCTGAGCAAAGACCCCAACGAGAAGCGCGATCACATGGTCCTG
CTGGAGTTCGTGACCGCCGCCGGGATCACTCTCGGCATGGACGAGCTGTACAAGGGAGGTGGCTCATCTG
GCGGAGGTGGTTCGATGGCACTCGTTAATGACCATCCCAACGAGACTAATTACTTGTCAAAACAAAATTC
CTCCTCTTCCGAAGATCTCTCCTCGCCGGGACTGGATCAGCCAGATGCAGCTTATGCCGGTGGAGGAGGA
GGAGGAGGCTCGGCTTCGAGCAGTAGCACGATGAATTCAGATCATCAACAACATCAGGGGTTTGTATTTT
ACCCATCCGGTGAAGATCATCACAACTCTTTGATGGATTTCAACGGATCATCATTTCTTAACTTTGATCA
TCACGAGAGCTTTCCTCCTCCAGCCATAAGCTGTGGTGGTAGTAGCGGTGGGGGCGGCTTCTCCTTCTTG
GAGGGCAACAACATGAGCTACGGCTTCACAAACTGGAATCATCAACATCATATGGATATTATTAGCCCTA
GATCCACCGAAACTCCCCAAGGCCAGAAAGACTGGTTATATTCTGATTCAACTGTTGTAACCACTGGTTC
TAGAAACGAGTCTCTTTCGCCTAAATCCGCTGGAAACAAACGTTCTCACACGGTAATTACAAACAACAAA
GTCTTGGTGAATATTTTTCATATAAGATGTCAATGAAAGATCGTTGATATATACTACTATCAATTTGAAT
TATGGATATATAGGGAGAGAGCACTCAACCGTCGAAGAAACTGAGTAGCGGTGTGACCGGAAAGACCAAG
CCTAAGCCAACAACTTCACCTAAAGATCCACAAAGCCTAGCAGCCAAGGTTTGCTTTCTTGACATTAATT
TACATTCATTAAAATAAAACTCAATCTCTCAACACATATTTACATATGTTTTATTTTGTTCAGAATCGAA
GAGAAAGGATAAGTGAACGTCTTAAGATATTGCAAGAACTTGTTCCCAATGGCACCAAGGTACACATCCA
TATAACCATTTATGACAGATTTATTATATTACTTATTCTCATGATAATAATATTTGTTATGTTTCACAGG
TTGATTTGGTGACAATGCTTGAAAAGGCTATTAGTTATGTCAAGTTCCTTCAAGTACAAGTTAAGGTATA
TTAGTTATGACAAACATCCCTCAAATTAATTTTCAGGATTGATTTAATTACCATATTTATCGAATTATTA
CGTAACACGTATTGATATAATCTATTGTTTGTTAGGTATTAGCGACCGATGAGTTTTGGCCGGCTCAAGG
AGGAAAAGCTCCTGACATTTCTCAAGTTAAAGACGCCATTGATGCCATTCTCTCCTCATCACAACGAGAC
AGGAATTCGAATCTGATCACCAATTAATGAAGGGTTTTATCATTAATAAATCAGTTTATCAAACATTAAT
TACGTACGTTGTAATAATATCGGGGGAAACAATGATTCTCTCGATTATAAATCCCACGTAAATTTTGAAA
TATGATCCAAAGAGAAGACAATCGAGATTATGTAACGTTAGATTATGTGAAAATCGAGAAGTTCTTAATG
CATCTATAACGAAGAGAAGACAAGAGACATTGAATTCACCGATGATCAGTCTGATATGGGTCCACACGGG
GATGGAATCTTTAACTAGTAAATAAGTGTTAAAAACATAAATATGTTTTTCAATTTCTTTTTCTGTTTTA
ATTGTATTTTGTGTGTTTTAGTCTACGGAATACAGATCTTTTATTTAAACTCCAAGAAATGAGTAATAAA
ATTCTTCACTTTTGTTTTTTCCTTGAGGTTTCAGTTTCAGAGAATCTATCTTTTTGTCATCTTTCTTTGT
CTATTTGAGCTTGGCTTTATTAAAGCTAGCTCTTGAGCGACATGCTTATTTATTTAAAATTCGTCAAAAG
TTTGTCACACATATTATAGGGTCCCTATATAGATTGCAATGCATAGTATTTTTTGAAAAAAAAGATAAAC
TATGAATTTCTATTACCAAAATAGACCATTTTTTTATTTATAATTGCTCTAGGACGACGAGTTCTTCTGT
GCAAAACATTTTCACATTCTCTGTATGAATGATCAAAACATAATGTTAACCTAGTTTGCTTGGCTAAAAC
ATTTTATGATATAATTTTGGTACACTAAAATATGTATTTTCGAAAATATAAACATTTTTATATGTAGGTA
AATAAGTATTCAACCAAAAGTTGAGAAATCTTAAAATCAGTGATGAATAGCATATATTTTTTTTATCAAT
TAATTGTAGGATAACCATACACTGATACACATCAGCACCTTTATCGTATAAAATTATTTCTCAAATTAAG
TATGAGATTATATTAATTGATTGGACGACATACCTAAGATCTCGATTTATCAGCCGCTTGAGACGAAGCT
TGACAGGATATATTGGCGGGTAAACCTAAGAGAAAAGAGCGTTTATTAGAATAATCGGATATTTAAAAGG
GCGTGAAAAGGTTTATCCGTTCGTCCATTTGTATGTGCATGCCAACCACAGGGTTCCCCTCGGGATCAAA
GTACTTTGATCCAACCCCTCCGCTGCTATAGTGCAGTCGGCTTCTGACGTTCAGTGCAGCCGTCATCTGA
AAACGACATGTCGCACAAGTCCTAAGTTACGCGACAGGCTGCCGCCCTGCCCTTTTCCTGGCGTTTTCTT
GTCGCGTGTTTTAGTCGCATAAAGTAGAATACTTGCGACTAGAACCGGAGACATTACGCCATGAACAAGA
GCGCCGCCGCTGGCCTGCTGGGCTATGCCCGCGTCAGCACCGACGACCAGGACTTGACCAACCAACGGGC
CGAACTGCACGCGGCCGGCTGCACCAAGCTGTTTTCCGAGAAGATCACCGGCACCAGGCGCGACCGCCCG
GAGCTGGCCAGGATGCTTGACCACCTACGCCCTGGCGACGTTGTGACAGTGACCAGGCTAGACCGCCTGG
CCCGCAGCACCCGCGACCTACTGGACATTGCCGAGCGCATCCAGGAGGCCGGCGCGGGCCTGCGTAGCCT
GGCAGAGCCGTGGGCCGACACCACCACGCCGGCCGGCCGCATGGTGTTGACCGTGTTCGCCGGCATTGCC
GAGTTCGAGCGTTCCCTAATCATCGACCGCACCCGGAGCGGGCGCGAGGCCGCCAAGGCCCGAGGCGTGA
AGTTTGGCCCCCGCCCTACCCTCACCCCGGCACAGATCGCGCACGCCCGCGAGCTGATCGACCAGGAAGG
CCGCACCGTGAAAGAGGCGGCTGCACTGCTTGGCGTGCATCGCTCGACCCTGTACCGCGCACTTGAGCGC
AGCGAGGAAGTGACGCCCACCGAGGCCAGGCGGCGCGGTGCCTTCCGTGAGGACGCATTGACCGAGGCCG
ACGCCCTGGCGGCCGCCGAGAATGAACGCCAAGAGGAACAAGCATGAAACCGCACCAGGACGGCCAGGAC
GAACCGTTTTTCATTACCGAAGAGATCGAGGCGGAGATGATCGCGGCCGGGTACGTGTTCGAGCCGCCCG
CGCACCTCTCAACCGTGCGGCTGCATGAAATCCTGGCCGGTTTGTCTGATGCCAAGCTGGCGGCCTGGCC
GGCCAGCTTGGCCGCTGAAGAAACCGAGCGCCGCCGTCTAAAAAGGTGATGTGTATTTGAGTAAAACAGC
TTGCGTCATGCGGTCGCTGCGTATATGATGCGATGAGTAAATAAACAAATACGCAAGGGGAACGCATGAA
GGTTATCGCTGTACTTAACCAGAAAGGCGGGTCAGGCAAGACGACCATCGCAACCCATCTAGCCCGCGCC
CTGCAACTCGCCGGGGCCGATGTTCTGTTAGTCGATTCCGATCCCCAGGGCAGTGCCCGCGATTGGGCGG
CCGTGCGGGAAGATCAACCGCTAACCGTTGTCGGCATCGACCGCCCGACGATTGACCGCGACGTGAAGGC
CATCGGCCGGCGCGACTTCGTAGTGATCGACGGAGCGCCCCAGGCGGCGGACTTGGCTGTGTCCGCGATC
AAGGCAGCCGACTTCGTGCTGATTCCGGTGCAGCCAAGCCCTTACGACATATGGGCCACCGCCGACCTGG
TGGAGCTGGTTAAGCAGCGCATTGAGGTCACGGATGGAAGGCTACAAGCGGCCTTTGTCGTGTCGCGGGC
GATCAAAGGCACGCGCATCGGCGGTGAGGTTGCCGAGGCGCTGGCCGGGTACGAGCTGCCCATTCTTGAG
TCCCGTATCACGCAGCGCGTGAGCTACCCAGGCACTGCCGCCGCCGGCACAACCGTTCTTGAATCAGAAC
CCGAGGGCGACGCTGCCCGCGAGGTCCAGGCGCTGGCCGCTGAAATTAAATCAAAACTCATTTGAGTTAA
TGAGGTAAAGAGAAAATGAGCAAAAGCACAAACACGCTAAGTGCCGGCCGTCCGAGCGCACGCAGCAGCA
AGGCTGCAACGTTGGCCAGCCTGGCAGACACGCCAGCCATGAAGCGGGTCAACTTTCAGTTGCCGGCGGA
GGATCACACCAAGCTGAAGATGTACGCGGTACGCCAAGGCAAGACCATTACCGAGCTGCTATCTGAATAC
ATCGCGCAGCTACCAGAGTAAATGAGCAAATGAATAAATGAGTAGATGAATTTTAGCGGCTAAAGGAGGC
GGCATGGAAAATCAAGAACAACCAGGCACCGACGCCGTGGAATGCCCCATGTGTGGAGGAACGGGCGGTT
GGCCAGGCGTAAGCGGCTGGGTTGCCTGCCGGCCCTGCAATGGCACTGGAACCCCCAAGCCCGAGGAATC
GGCGTGAGCGGTCGCAAACCATCCGGCCCGGTACAAATCGGCGCGGCGCTGGGTGATGACCTGGTGGAGA
AGTTGAAGGCCGCGCAGGCCGCCCAGCGGCAACGCATCGAGGCAGAAGCACGCCCCGGTGAATCGTGGCA
AGCGGCCGCTGATCGAATCCGCAAAGAATCCCGGCAACCGCCGGCAGCCGGTGCGCCGTCGATTAGGAAG
CCGCCCAAGGGCGACGAGCAACCAGATTTTTTCGTTCCGATGCTCTATGACGTGGGCACCCGCGATAGTC
GCAGCATCATGGACGTGGCCGTTTTCCGTCTGTCGAAGCGTGACCGACGAGCTGGCGAGGTGATCCGCTA
CGAGCTTCCAGACGGGCACGTAGAGGTTTCCGCAGGGCCGGCCGGCATGGCCAGTGTGTGGGATTACGAC
CTGGTACTGATGGCGGTTTCCCATCTAACCGAATCCATGAACCGATACCGGGAAGGGAAGGGAGACAAGC
CCGGCCGCGTGTTCCGTCCACACGTTGCGGACGTACTCAAGTTCTGCCGGCGAGCCGATGGCGGAAAGCA
GAAAGACGACCTGGTAGAAACCTGCATTCGGTTAAACACCACGCACGTTGCCATGCAGCGTACGAAGAAG
GCCAAGAACGGCCGCCTGGTGACGGTATCCGAGGGTGAAGCCTTGATTAGCCGCTACAAGATCGTAAAGA
GCGAAACCGGGCGGCCGGAGTACATCGAGATCGAGCTAGCTGATTGGATGTACCGCGAGATCACAGAAGG
CAAGAACCCGGACGTGCTGACGGTTCACCCCGATTACTTTTTGATCGATCCCGGCATCGGCCGTTTTCTC
TACCGCCTGGCACGCCGCGCCGCAGGCAAGGCAGAAGCCAGATGGTTGTTCAAGACGATCTACGAACGCA
GTGGCAGCGCCGGAGAGTTCAAGAAGTTCTGTTTCACCGTGCGCAAGCTGATCGGGTCAAATGACCTGCC
GGAGTACGATTTGAAGGAGGAGGCGGGGCAGGCTGGCCCGATCCTAGTCATGCGCTACCGCAACCTGATC
GAGGGCGAAGCATCCGCCGGTTCCTAATGTACGGAGCAGATGCTAGGGCAAATTGCCCTAGCAGGGGAAA
AAGGTCGAAAAGGACTCTTTCCTGTGGATAGCACGTACATTGGGAACCCAAAGCCGTACATTGGGAACCG
GAACCCGTACATTGGGAACCCAAAGCCGTACATTGGGAACCGGTCACACATGTAAGTGACTGATATAAAA
GAGAAAAAAGGCGATTTTTCCGCCTAAAACTCTTTAAAACTTATTAAAACTCTTAAAACCCGCCTGGCCT
GTGCATAACTGTCTGGCCAGCGCACAGCCGAAGAGCTGCAAAAAGCGCCTACCCTTCGGTCGCTGCGCTC
CCTACGCCCCGCCGCTTCGCGTCGGCCTATCGCGGCCGCTGGCCGCTCAAAAATGGCTGGCCTACGGCCA
GGCAATCTACCAGGGCGCGGACAAGCCGCGCCGTCGCCACTCGACCGCCGGCGCCCACATCAAGGCACCC
TGCCTCGCGCGTTTCGGTGATGACGGTGAAAACCTCTGACACATGCAGCTCCCGGTGACGGTCACAGCTT
GTCTGTAAGCGGATGCCGGGAGCAGACAAGCCCGTCAGGGCGCGTCAGCGGGTGTTGGCGGGTGTCGGGG
CGCAGCCATGACCCAGTCACGTAGCGATAGCGGAGTGTATACTGGCTTAACTATGCGGCATCAGAGCAGA
TTGTACTGAGAGTGCACCATATGCGGTGTGAAATACCGCACAGATGCGTAAGGAGAAAATACCGCATCAG
GCGCTCTTCCGCTTCCTCGCTCACTGACTCGCTGCGCTCGGTCGTTCGGCTGCGGCGAGCGGTATCAGCT
CACTCAAAGGCGGTAATACGGTTATCCACAGAATCAGGGGATAACGCAGGAAAGAACATGTGAGCAAAAG
GCCAGCAAAAGGCCAGGAACCGTAAAAAGGCCGCGTTGCTGGCGTTTTTCCATAGGCTCCGCCCCCCTGA
CGAGCATCACAAAAATCGACGCTCAAGTCAGAGGTGGCGAAACCCGACAGGACTATAAAGATACCAGGCG
TTTCCCCCTGGAAGCTCCCTCGTGCGCTCTCCTGTTCCGACCCTGCCGCTTACCGGATACCTGTCCGCCT
TTCTCCCTTCGGGAAGCGTGGCGCTTTCTCATAGCTCACGCTGTAGGTATCTCAGTTCGGTGTAGGTCGT
TCGCTCCAAGCTGGGCTGTGTGCACGAACCCCCCGTTCAGCCCGACCGCTGCGCCTTATCCGGTAACTAT
CGTCTTGAGTCCAACCCGGTAAGACACGACTTATCGCCACTGGCAGCAGCCACTGGTAACAGGATTAGCA
GAGCGAGGTATGTAGGCGGTGCTACAGAGTTCTTGAAGTGGTGGCCTAACTACGGCTACACTAGAAGGAC
AGTATTTGGTATCTGCGCTCTGCTGAAGCCAGTTACCTTCGGAAAAAGAGTTGGTAGCTCTTGATCCGGC
AAACAAACCACCGCTGGTAGCGGTGGTTTTTTTGTTTGCAAGCAGCAGATTACGCGCAGAAAAAAAGGAT
CTCAAGAAGATCCTTTGATCTTTTCTACGGGGTCTGACGCTCAGTGGAACGAAAACTCACGTTAAGGGAT
TTTGGTCATGCATTCTAGGTGATTAGAAAAACTCATCGAGCATCAAATGAAACTGCAATTTATTCATATC
AGGATTATCAATACCATATTTTTGAAAAAGCCGTTTCTGTAATGAAGGAGAAAACTCACCGAGGCAGTTC
CATAGGATGGCAAGATCCTGGTATCGGTCTGCGATTCCGACTCGTCCAACATCAATACAACCTATTAATT
TCCCCTCGTCAAAAATAAGGTTATCAAGTGAGAAATCACCATGAGTGACGACTGAATCCGGTGAGAATGG
CAAAAGTTTATGCATTTCTTTCCAGACTTGTTCAACAGGCCAGCCATTACGCTCGTCATCAAAATCACTC
GCATCAACCAAACCGTTATTCATTCGTGATTGCGCCTGAGCGAGTCGAAATACGCGATCGCTGTTAAAAG
GACAATTACAAACAGGAATCGAATGCAACCGGCGCAGGAACACTGCCAGCGCATCAACAATATTTTCACC
TGAATCAGGATATTCTTCTAATACCTGGAATGCTGTTTTCCCTGGGATCGCAGTGGTGAGTAACCATGCA
TCATCAGGAGTACGGATAAAATGCTTGATGGTCGGAAGAGGCATAAATTCCGTCAGCCAGTTTAGTCTGA
CCATCTCATCTGTAACATCATTGGCAACGCTACCTTTGCCATGTTTCAGAAACAACTCTGGCGCATCGGG
CTTCCCATACAATCGGTAGATTGTCGCACCTGATTGCCCGACATTATCGCGAGCCCATTTATACCCATAT
AAATCAGCATCCATGTTGGAATTTAATCGCGGCCTTGAGCAAGACGTTTCCCGTTGAATATGGCTCATAA
CAGAACTTATTATTTCCTTCCTCTTTTCTACAGTATTTAAAGATACCCCAAGAAGCTAATTATAACAAGA
CGAACTCCAATTCACTGTTCCTTGCATTCTAAAACCTTAAATACCAGAAAACAGCTTTTTCAAAGTTGTT
TTCAAAGTTGGCGTATAACATAGTATCGACGGAGCCGATTTTGAAACCGCGGTGATCACAGGCAGCAACG
CTCTGTCATCGTTACAATCAACATGCTACCCTCCGCGAGATCATCCGTGTTTCAAACCCGGCAGCTTAGT
TGCCGTTCTTCCGAATAGCATCGGTAACATGAGCAAAGTCTGCCGCCTTACAACGGCTCTCCCGCTGACG
CCGTCCCGGACTGATGGGCTGCCTGTATCGAGTGGTGATTTTGTGCCGAGCTGCCGGTCGGGGAGCTGTT
GGCTGGCTGGTGGCAGGATATATTGTGGTGTAAACA
Features (pLannotate 1.2.2; 17 found; start..end, strand, type, name):
    637..981     +  promoter       CaMV 35S promoter: strong constitutive promoter from cauliflower mosaic virus
    934..980     +  promoter       minimal CaMV 35S promoter: minimal 35S promoter from cauliflower mosaic virus
   1013..1038    +  misc_feature   TMV Ω (fragment): translational enhancer from the tobacco mosaic virus 5'-leader sequence (Gallie et al., 1988)
   1058..1291    +  CDS            PKN1 (fragment): PKN1_HUMAN - Also known as PAK1, PKN, PRK1, PRKCL1. Experimental evidence at protein level: Swiss-Prot protein existence level 1. PKC-related serine/threonine-protein kinase involved in various processes such as regulation of the intermediate filaments of the actin cytoskeleton, cell migration, tumor cell invasion and transcription regulation. Part of a signaling cascade that begins with the activation of the adrenergic receptor ADRA1B and leads to the activation of MAPK14. Regulates the cytoskeletal network by phosphorylating proteins such as VIM and neurofilament proteins NEFH, NEFL and NEFM
   1298..2014    +  CDS            EGFP: EGFP is a basic (constitutively fluorescent) green fluorescent protein published in 1996, derived from Aequorea victoria. It is reported to be a rapidly-maturing weak dimer with moderate acid sensitivity.
   2045..2965    +  CDS            RHD6: RHD6_ARATH - Also known as BHLH83 From Arabidopsis thaliana (Mouse-ear cress).
   3186..3314    +  CDS            RHD6 (fragment): RHD6_ARATH - Also known as BHLH83 From Arabidopsis thaliana (Mouse-ear cress).
   4341..4365    +  misc_feature   RB T-DNA repeat: right border repeat from nopaline C58 T-DNA
   4705..5106    +  CDS            Y4CG_SINFN (fragment): Protein inferred from homology: Swiss-Prot protein existence level 3. From Sinorhizobium fredii (strain NBRC 101917 / NGR234).
   5666..6295    +  CDS            pVS1 StaA: stability protein from the Pseudomonas plasmid pVS1 (Heeb et al., 2000)
   6724..7797    +  CDS            pVS1 RepA: replication protein from the Pseudomonas plasmid pVS1 (Heeb et al., 2000)
   7863..8057    +  rep_origin     pVS1 oriV: origin of replication for the Pseudomonas plasmid pVS1 (Heeb et al., 2000)
   8260..8299    +  CDS            rop (fragment): Rop protein, which maintains plasmids at low copy number; rop
   8401..8541    +  misc_feature   bom: basis of mobility region from pBR322
   8727..9315    -  rep_origin     ori: high-copy-number ColE1/pMB1/pBR322/pUC origin of replication
   9403..10218   -  CDS            KanR: aminoglycoside phosphotransferase; aph(3')-Ia; confers resistance to kanamycin in bacteria or G418 (Geneticin®) in eukaryotes
  10651..10675   +  misc_feature   LB T-DNA repeat: left border repeat from nopaline C58 T-DNA
