[The description below was written by a language model from this plasmid's Addgene catalogue record and pLannotate feature annotations shown in this document.]
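Description:
pDGB3_alpha2-p35S:HR1bR181/185A-GFP-gRHD6-UTR-Ter is a GoldenBraid-series binary T-DNA vector (pDGB3_alpha2 backbone) for Agrobacterium-mediated transient expression in plants. The annotated 10.7 kb sequence contains nopaline-type left and right T-DNA border repeats. It also carries the pVS1 replication and stability functions (oriV, RepA, StaA) that maintain the plasmid in Agrobacterium, and a ColE1/pMB1-type origin with a bom site for high-copy propagation in E. coli. Bacterial selection is by kanamycin through an aph(3')-Ia gene located outside the T-DNA. The rifamycin listed in the record applies to the Agrobacterium host rather than to a plasmid marker, and no plant selectable marker is annotated. The transcriptional unit was assembled through BsaI sites that were destroyed during cloning.

The payload is a single cassette driven by the CaMV 35S promoter, followed by a fragment of the TMV Ω translational enhancer. The open reading frame begins with a short segment matching human PKN1, which corresponds to the HR1b domain used here as a degron and carries the R181A and R185A substitutions. This is followed by EGFP and then Arabidopsis ROOT HAIR DEFECTIVE6 (RHD6, a bHLH transcription factor). RHD6 is annotated as two separated coding blocks, consistent with the "g" in the name indicating a genomic, intron-containing version. The name also indicates a downstream UTR and terminator, though these are not annotated. The catalogue lists GFP as C-terminal to the insert, meaning it follows HR1b and sits between the degron and RHD6.

The construct comes from work on an inducible targeted protein degradation system for plants. The record describes the HR1b degron here only as a mutant form and does not state the effect of the substitutions. A likely use is as a comparison construct alongside the wild-type degron fusion, with GFP fluorescence reporting RHD6 protein levels.
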