Addgene plasmid #211847: pDGB3_alpha2-p35S:HR1bR181/185A -GFP-gRHD6-UTR-Ter
Purpose: Plant transient expression cassette for RHD6 fused with GFP and a mutant form of the HR1b degron
Depositing lab: Marcela Rojas-Pierce. Depositing organization: North Carolina State University. Publication: Rapid depletion of target proteins in plants by an inducible protein degradation system. Huang L, Rojas-Pierce M. Plant Cell. 2024 Mar 6:koae072. doi: 10.1093/plcell/koae072. PubMed 38446628.
Backbone
  Vector backbone: pDGB3_alpha2
  Backbone manufacturer: Diego Orzaez Lab
  Backbone size w/o insert (bp): 6369
  Vector type: Plant Expression, Synthetic Biology
  Selectable markers: Rifamycin for Agrobacterium
Growth in bacteria
  Bacterial resistance: Kanamycin, 50 μg/mL
  Growth temperature: 37°C
  Growth strain: DH5alpha
  Copy number: High Copy
Gene/Insert
  Gene/Insert name: HR1b (alt name: Arabidopsis ROOT HAIR DEFECTIVE6 (RHD6))
  Species: A. thaliana (mustard weed)
  Mutation: R181A R185A
  Promoter: 35S
  Tag / fusion protein: GFP (C terminal on insert)
  Cloning method: Restriction Enzyme; 5′ cloning site BsaI (destroyed during cloning); 3′ cloning site BsaI (destroyed during cloning)
Terms and licenses: Academic/Nonprofit Terms; Industry Terms: Not Available to Industry
Depositor comments: Rojas-Pierce Lab plasmid pMRP1201, Design 98
How to cite: pDGB3_alpha2-p35S:HR1bR181/185A -GFP-gRHD6-UTR-Ter was a gift from Marcela Rojas-Pierce (Addgene plasmid # 211847 ; http://n2t.net/addgene:211847 ; RRID:Addgene_211847)
